>Addgene plasmid #97360 | UKNP1.2.5 | depositor full sequence | sequence record 179047 | UKNP1.2.5 sequence 7248 bps
GACGGATCGGGAGATCTCCCGATCCCCTATGGTCGACTCTCAGTACAATCTGCTCTGATGCCGCATAGTT
AAGCCAGTATCTGCTCCCTGCTTGTGTGTTGGAGGTCGCTGAGTAGTGCGCGAGCAAAATTTAAGCTACA
ACAAGGCAAGGCTTGACCGACAATTGCATGAAGAATCTGCTTAGGGTTAGGCGTTTTGCGCTGCTTCGCG
ATGTACGGGCCAGATATACGCGTTGACATTGATTATTGACTAGTTATTAATAGTAATCAATTACGGGGTC
ATTAGTTCATAGCCCATATATGGAGTTCCGCGTTACATAACTTACGGTAAATGGCCCGCCTGGCTGACCG
CCCAACGACCCCCGCCCATTGACGTCAATAATGACGTATGTTCCCATAGTAACGCCAATAGGGACTTTCC
ATTGACGTCAATGGGTGGACTATTTACGGTAAACTGCCCACTTGGCAGTACATCAAGTGTATCATATGCC
AAGTACGCCCCCTATTGACGTCAATGACGGTAAATGGCCCGCCTGGCATTATGCCCAGTACATGACCTTA
TGGGACTTTCCTACTTGGCAGTACATCTACGTATTAGTCATCGCTATTACCATGGTGATGCGGTTTTGGC
AGTACATCAATGGGCGTGGATAGCGGTTTGACTCACGGGGATTTCCAAGTCTCCACCCCATTGACGTCAA
TGGGAGTTTGTTTTGGCACCAAAATCAACGGGACTTTCCAAAATGTCGTAACAACTCCGCCCCATTGACG
CAAATGGGCGGTAGGCGTGTACGGTGGGAGGTCTATATAAGCAGAGCTCTCTGGCTAACTAGAGAACCCA
CTGCTTACTGGCTTATCGAAATTAATACGACTCACTATAGGGAGACCCAAGCTGGCTAGTTAAGCTTGGT
ACCGAGCTCGGATCCAGTACCCTTCACCATGGGTTCCTCTTTTTCTATCTTCCTTCTAGCCCTTCTCTCT
TGCCTGACCGTGCCCGCGTCAGCCTACCAAGTACGCAACTCCTCGGGCCTCTACCACGTCACCAATGATT
GCCCTAACTCGAGTATTGTGTACGAGACGGCCGATACCATTCTACACTCTCCGGGGTGTGTCCCTTGCGT
TCGCGAGGGTAACAACTCGAGGTGTTGGGTGGCGGTGGCCCCCACAGTCGCCACCAGGGACGGCAAACTC
CCCACAACGCAGCTTCGACGTCATATTGATCTGCTTGTCGGGAGCGCCACCCTTTGCTCGGCCCTCTATG
TGGGGGACTTGTGCGGGTCTGTCTTTCTTGTCGGCCAACTGTTCACCTTCTCCCCCAGGCGCCACTGGAC
AACGCAAGACTGCAACTGCTCTATCTACCCCGGCCATATAACGGGTCACCGCATGGCATGGGATATGATG
ATGAACTGGTCCCCTACAACAGCGCTGGTAGTAGCTCAGCTGCTCAGGGTCCCGCAAGCCATCGTGGATA
TGATCGCCGGTGCCCACTGGGGAGTCCTAGCGGGCATAGCGTATTTCTCCATGGTAGGGAACTGGGCGAA
GGTCCTGGTAGTGCTGTTGCTGTTCGCCGGCGTCGATGCCAACACCTTCACCACTGGGGGGAGTGCTGCC
AGGACCATGATCGGACTCGTCAGTCTTTTCAGTCCGGGCGCCAAGCAGAATATCCAGCTGATGAACACCA
ACGGCAGTTGGCACATCAATCGCACGGCCTTGAACTGTAATGCGAGCCTCGACACCGGCTGGGTGGCGGG
GCTCTTCTACCACCACAAATTCAACTCCTCGGGCTGCCCCGAGAGGATGGCCAGCTGCAAACCCCTTGCC
GATTTTGACCAGGGCTGGGGCCCTATCACCTACGCCAACGGAAGCGGCCCTGAACACCGCCCCTACTGCT
GGCACTACCCCCCAAAGCCCTGTGGTGTCGTGTCAGCGAAGACCGTGTGTGGCCCAGTGTATTGTTTCAC
TCCTAGCCCCGTGGTGGTGGGAACGACCAACGTGCTGGGCGACCCTACCTACGGCTGGGGTGATAATGAT
ACGGATGTCCTCATCCTTAATAACACCAGGCCACCGTTGGGCAATTGGTTCGGTTGCACCTGGATGAACT
CATCTGGATTTACCAAAGTGTGCGGAGCGCCTCCTTGTGTCATCGGAGGGGTGGGCAACAACACCTTGCA
CTGCCCCACTGACTGTTTCCGCAAGCATCCAGAAGCCACATACTCTCGGTGTGGCTCCGGTCCCTGGATC
ACGCCCAGGTGCCTGGTCCACTATCCTTATAGGCTTTGGCATTACCCTTGCACCGTCAACTACACCATGT
TCAAGGTCAGGATGTACGTGGGAGGGGTCGAGCACAGGCTGGAAGCTGCCTGCAACTGGACGCGGGGCGA
GCGTTGTGATCTGGACGACAGGGACAGGTCCGAGCTCAGCCCGCTGCTGCTGTCCACCACACAGTGGCAG
GTCCTTCCGTGCTCCTTCACGACCCTGCCAGCCTTGACCACCGGCCTCATCCACCTCCACCGGAACATCG
TGGACGTGCAATATTTGTACGGGGTGGGGTCAAGCATTGTGTCCTGGGCCATCAAGTGGGAATACGTCAT
CCTCTTGTTCCTCCTGCTTGCAGACGCGCGCATCTGCTCCTGCTTGTGGATGATGTTACTCATATCCCAA
GCGGAGGCGTAAAAGGGTCAAGACAATTCTGCAGATATCCAGCACAGTGGCGGCCGCTCGAGTCTAGAGG
GCCCGCGGTTCGAAGGTAAGCCTATCCCTAACCCTCTCCTCGGTCTCGATTCTACGCGTACCGGTCATCA
TCACCATCACCATTGAGTTTAAACCCGCTGATCAGCCTCGACTGTGCCTTCTAGTTGCCAGCCATCTGTT
GTTTGCCCCTCCCCCGTGCCTTCCTTGACCCTGGAAGGTGCCACTCCCACTGTCCTTTCCTAATAAAATG
AGGAAATTGCATCGCATTGTCTGAGTAGGTGTCATTCTATTCTGGGGGGTGGGGTGGGGCAGGACAGCAA
GGGGGAGGATTGGGAAGACAATAGCAGGCATGCTGGGGATGCGGTGGGCTCTATGGCTTCTGAGGCGGAA
AGAACCAGCTGGGGCTCTAGGGGGTATCCCC
[124 nt withheld, positions 3112-3235]
C
[32 nt withheld, positions 3237-3268]
CA
[57 nt withheld, positions 3271-3327]
A
[49 nt withheld, positions 3329-3377]
CCTTTGACGTTGGAGTCCACGTTCTTT
[37 nt withheld, positions 3405-3441]
ACCCTATCTCGGTCTATTCTTTTGATTTATAAGGGATTTTGGGGATTTCGGCCTATTGGTTAAAAAATGA
GCTGATTTAACAAAAATTTAACGCGAATTAATTCTGTGGAATGTGTGTCAGTTAGGGTGTGGAAAGTCCC
CAGGCTCCCCAGGCAGGCAGAAGTATGCAAAGCATGCATCTCAATTAGTCAGCAACCAGGTGTGGAAAGT
CCCCAGGCTCCCCAGCAGGCAGAAGTATGCAAAGCATGCATCTCAATTAGTCAGCAACCATAGTCCCGCC
CCTAACTCCGCCCATCCCGCCCCTAACTCCGCCCAGTTCCGCCCATTCTCCGCCCCATGGCTGACTAATT
TTTTTTATTTATGCAGAGGCCGAGGCCGCCTCTGCCTCTGAGCTATTCCAGAAGTAGTGAGGAGGCTTTT
TTGGAGGCCTAGGCTTTTGCAAAAAGCTCCCGGGAGCTTGTATATCCATTTTCGGATCTGATCAAGAGAC
AGGATGAGGATCGTTTCGCATGATTGAACAAGATGGATTGCACGCAGGTTCTCCGGCCGCTTGGGTGGAG
AGGCTATTCGGCTATGACTGGGCACAACAGACAATCGGCTGCTCTGATGCCGCCGTGTTCCGGCTGTCAG
CGCAGGGGCGCCCGGTTCTTTTTGTCAAGACCGACCTGTCCGGTGCCCTGAATGAACTGCAGGACGAGGC
AGCGCGGCTATCGTGGCTGGCCACGACGGGCGTTCCTTGCGCAGCTGTGCTCGACGTTGTCACTGAAGCG
GGAAGGGACTGGCTGCTATTGGGCGAAGTGCCGGGGCAGGATCTCCTGTCATCTCACCTTGCTCCTGCCG
AGAAAGTATCCATCATGGCTGATGCAATGCGGCGGCTGCATACGCTTGATCCGGCTACCTGCCCATTCGA
CCACCAAGCGAAACATCGCATCGAGCGAGCACGTACTCGGATGGAAGCCGGTCTTGTCGATCAGGATGAT
CTGGACGAAGAGCATCAGGGGCTCGCGCCAGCCGAACTGTTCGCCAGGCTCAAGGCGCGCATGCCCGACG
GCGAGGATCTCGTCGTGACCCATGGCGATGCCTGCTTGCCGAATATCATGGTGGAAAATGGCCGCTTTTC
TGGATTCATCGACTGTGGCCGGCTGGGTGTGGCGGACCGCTATCAGGACATAGCGTTGGCTACCCGTGAT
ATTGCTGAAGAGCTTGGCGGCGAATGGGCTGACCGCTTCCTCGTGCTTTACGGTATCGCCGCTCCCGATT
CGCAGCGCATCGCCTTCTATCGCCTTCTTGACGAGTTCTTCTGAGCGGGACTCTGGGGTTCGCGAAATGA
CCGACCAAGCGACGCCCAACCTGCCATCACGAGATTTCGATTCCACCGCCGCCTTCTATGAAAGGTTGGG
CTTCGGAATCGTTTTCCGGGACGCCGGCTGGATGATCCTCCAGCGCGGGGATCTCATGCTGGAGTTCTTC
GCCCACCCCAACTTGTTTATTGCAGCTTATAATGGTTACAAATAAAGCAATAGCATCACAAATTTCACAA
ATAAAGCATTTTTTTCACTGCATTCTAGTTGTGGTTTGTCCAAACTCATCAATGTATCTTATCATGTCTG
TATACCGTCGACCTCTAGCTAGAGCTTGGCGTAATCATGGTCATAGCTGTTTCCTGTGTGAAATTGTTAT
CCGCTCACAATTCCACACAACATACGAGCCGGAAGCATAAAGTGTAAAGCCTGGGGTGCCTAATGAGTGA
GCTAACTCACATTAATTGCGTTGCGCTCACTGCCCGCTTTCCAGTCGGGAAACCTGTCGTGCCAGCTGCA
TTAATGAATCGGCCAACGCGCGGGGAGAGGCGGTTTGCGTATTGGGCGCTCTTCCGCTTCCTCGCTCACT
GACTCGCTGCGCTCGGTCGTTCGGCTGCGGCGAGCGGTATCAGCTCACTCAAAGGCGGTAATACGGTTAT
CCACAGAATCAGGGGATAACGCAGGAAAGAACATGTGAGCAAAAGGCCAGCAAAAGGCCAGGAACCGTAA
AAAGGCCGCGTTGCTGGCGTTTTTCCATAGGCTCCGCCCCCCTGACGAGCATCACAAAAATCGACGCTCA
AGTCAGAGGTGGCGAAACCCGACAGGACTATAAAGATACCAGGCGTTTCCCCCTGGAAGCTCCCTCGTGC
GCTCTCCTGTTCCGACCCTGCCGCTTACCGGATACCTGTCCGCCTTTCTCCCTTCGGGAAGCGTGGCGCT
TTCTCAATGCTCACGCTGTAGGTATCTCAGTTCGGTGTAGGTCGTTCGCTCCAAGCTGGGCTGTGTGCAC
GAACCCCCCGTTCAGCCCGACCGCTGCGCCTTATCCGGTAACTATCGTCTTGAGTCCAACCCGGTAAGAC
ACGACTTATCGCCACTGGCAGCAGCCACTGGTAACAGGATTAGCAGAGCGAGGTATGTAGGCGGTGCTAC
AGAGTTCTTGAAGTGGTGGCCTAACTACGGCTACACTAGAAGGACAGTATTTGGTATCTGCGCTCTGCTG
AAGCCAGTTACCTTCGGAAAAAGAGTTGGTAGCTCTTGATCCGGCAAACAAACCACCGCTGGTAGCGGTG
GTTTTTTTGTTTGCAAGCAGCAGATTACGCGCAGAAAAAAAGGATCTCAAGAAGATCCTTTGATCTTTTC
TACGGGGTCTGACGCTCAGTGGAACGAAAACTCACGTTAAGGGATTTTGGTCATGAGATTATCAAAAAGG
ATCTTCACCTAGATCCTTTTAAATTAAAAATGAAGTTTTAAATCAATCTAAAGTATATATGAGTAAACTT
GGTCTGACAGTTACCAATGCTTAATCAGTGAGGCACCTATCTCAGCGATCTGTCTATTTCGTTCATCCAT
AGTTGCCTGACTCCCCGTCGTGTAGATAACTACGATACGGGAGGGCTTACCATCTGGCCCCAGTGCTGCA
ATGATACCGCGAGACCCACGCTCACCGGCTCCAGATTTATCAGCAATAAACCAGCCAGCCGGAAGGGCCG
AGCGCAGAAGTGGTCCTGCAACTTTATCCGCCTCCATCCAGTCTATTAATTGTTGCCGGGAAGCTAGAGT
AAGTAGTTCGCCAGTTAATAGTTTGCGCAACGTTGTTGCCATTGCTACAGGCATCGTGGTGTCACGCTCG
TCGTTTGGTATGGCTTCATTCAGCTCCGGTTCCCAACGATCAAGGCGAGTTACATGATCCCCCATGTTGT
GCAAAAAAGCGGTTAGCTCCTTCGGTCCTCCGATCGTTGTCAGAAGTAAGTTGGCCGCAGTGTTATCACT
CATGGTTATGGCAGCACTGCATAATTCTCTTACTGTCATGCCATCCGTAAGATGCTTTTCTGTGACTGGT
GAGTACTCAACCAAGTCATTCTGAGAATAGTGTATGCGGCGACCGAGTTGCTCTTGCCCGGCGTCAATAC
GGGATAATACCGCGCCACATAGCAGAACTTTAAAAGTGCTCATCATTGGAAAACGTTCTTCGGGGCGAAA
ACTCTCAAGGATCTTACCGCTGTTGAGATCCAGTTCGATGTAACCCACTCGTGCACCCAACTGATCTTCA
GCATCTTTTACTTTCACCAGCGTTTCTGGGTGAGCAAAAACAGGAAGGCAAAATGCCGCAAAAAAGGGAA
TAAGGGCGACACGGAAATGTTGAATACTCATACTCTTCCTTTTTCAATATTATTGAAGCATTTATCAGGG
TTATTGTCTCATGAGCGGATACATATTTGAATGTATTTAGAAAAATAAACAAATAGGGGTTCCGCGCACA
TTTCCCCGAAAAGTGCCACCTGACGTC
Features (pLannotate 1.2.2; 21 found; start..end, strand, type, name):
     36..80      -  misc_feature   bom (fragment): basis of mobility region from pBR322
    235..614     +  enhancer       CMV enhancer: human cytomegalovirus immediate early enhancer
    615..818     +  promoter       CMV promoter: human cytomegalovirus (CMV) immediate early promoter
    814..847     +  LTR            5' LTR (truncated) (fragment): truncated 5' long terminal repeat (LTR) from HIV-1
    863..881     +  promoter       T7 promoter: promoter for bacteriophage T7 RNA polymerase
    942..2669    +  CDS            POLG_HCVGL (fragment): Experimental evidence at protein level: Swiss-Prot protein existence level 1. [Protease NS2]: Cysteine protease required for the proteolytic auto-cleavage between the non-structural proteins NS2 and NS3 (By similarity). The N-terminus of NS3 is required for the function of NS2 protease (active region NS2-3) (By similarity). Promotes the initiation of viral particle assembly by mediating the interaction between structural and non-structural proteins (By similarity). From Hepatitis C virus (isolate Glasgow) (HCV).
   2745..2786    +  CDS            V5 tag: epitope tag from simian virus 5
   2842..3066    +  polyA_signal   bGH poly(A) signal: bovine growth hormone polyadenylation signal
   3070..3091    +  promoter       SV40 promoter (fragment): SV40 enhancer and early promoter
   3112..3540    +  rep_origin     f1 ori (sequence partly withheld): f1 bacteriophage origin of replication; arrow indicates direction of (+) strand synthesis
   3554..3884    +  promoter       SV40 promoter: SV40 enhancer and early promoter
   3951..4742    +  CDS            neo: KKA2_KLEPN - Also known as kan, nptII. Experimental evidence at protein level: Swiss-Prot protein existence level 1. Resistance to kanamycin, neomycin, paromomycin, ribostamycin, butirosin and gentamicin B. From Klebsiella pneumoniae.
   4768..4926    +  CDS            ble (fragment): BLE_KLEPN - Experimental evidence at protein level: Swiss-Prot protein existence level 1. Binding protein with a strong affinity to the bleomycin family of antibiotics. Binds to CL990; an antimitotic-antibiotic compound. From Klebsiella pneumoniae.
   4921..5042    +  polyA_signal   SV40 poly(A) signal: SV40 polyadenylation signal
   5115..5131    -  protein_bind   lac operator: The lac repressor binds to the lac operator to inhibit transcription in E. coli. This inhibition can be relieved by adding lactose or isopropyl-β-D-thiogalactopyranoside (IPTG). lac repressor encoded by lacI
   5139..5169    -  promoter       lac promoter: promoter for the E. coli lac operon
   5184..5205    -  protein_bind   CAP binding site: CAP binding activates transcription in the presence of cAMP. E. coli catabolite activator protein
   5218..5310    -  CDS            lacI (fragment): lac repressor; lacI; The lac repressor binds to the lac operator to inhibit transcription in E. coli. This inhibition can be relieved by adding lactose or isopropyl-β-D-thiogalactopyranoside (IPTG).
   5493..6081    -  rep_origin     ori: high-copy-number ColE1/pMB1/pBR322/pUC origin of replication
   6252..7112    -  CDS            AmpR: β-lactamase; bla; confers resistance to ampicillin, carbenicillin, and related antibiotics
   7113..7217    -  promoter       AmpR promoter: bla
