>Addgene plasmid #97360 | UKNP1.2.5 | addgene full sequence | sequence record 189641 | Addgene NGS Result
CGTCGACGGATCGGGAGATCTCCCGATCCCCTATGGTGCACTCTCAGTACAATCTGCTCTGATGCCGCAT
AGTTAAGCCAGTATCTGCTCCCTGCTTGTGTGTTGGAGGTCGCTGAGTAGTGCGCGAGCAAAATTTAAGC
TACAACAAGGCAAGGCTTGACCGACAATTGCATGAAGAATCTGCTTAGGGTTAGGCGTTTTGCGCTGCTT
CGCGATGTACGGGCCAGATATACGCGTTGACATTGATTATTGACTAGTTATTAATAGTAATCAATTACGG
GGTCATTAGTTCATAGCCCATATATGGAGTTCCGCGTTACATAACTTACGGTAAATGGCCCGCCTGGCTG
ACCGCCCAACGACCCCCGCCCATTGACGTCAATAATGACGTATGTTCCCATAGTAACGCCAATAGGGACT
TTCCATTGACGTCAATGGGTGGAGTATTTACGGTAAACTGCCCACTTGGCAGTACATCAAGTGTATCATA
TGCCAAGTACGCCCCCTATTGACGTCAATGACGGTAAATGGCCCGCCTGGCATTATGCCCAGTACATGAC
CTTATGGGACTTTCCTACTTGGCAGTACATCTACGTATTAGTCATCGCTATTACCATGGTGATGCGGTTT
TGGCAGTACATCAATGGGCGTGGATAGCGGTTTGACTCACGGGGATTTCCAAGTCTCCACCCCATTGACG
TCAATGGGAGTTTGTTTTGGCACCAAAATCAACGGGACTTTCCAAAATGTCGTAACAACTCCGCCCCATT
GACGCAAATGGGCGGTAGGCGTGTACGGTGGGAGGTCTATATAAGCAGAGCTCTCTGGCTAACTAGAGAA
CCCACTGCTTACTGGCTTATCGAAATTAATACGACTCACTATAGGGAGACCCAAGCTGGCTAGTTAAGCT
TGGTACCGAGCTCGGATCCAGTACCCTTCACCATGGGTTCCTCTTTTTCTATCTTCCTTCTAGCCCTTCT
CTCTTGCCTGACCGTGCCCGCGTCAGCCTACCAAGTACGCAACTCCTCGGGCCTCTACCACGTCACCAAT
GATTGCCCTAACTCGAGTATTGTGTACGAGACGGCCGATACCATTCTACACTCTCCGGGGTGTGTCCCTT
GCGTTCGCGAGGGTAACAACTCGAGGTGTTGGGTGGCGGTGGCCCCCACAGTCGCCACCAGGGACGGCAA
ACTCCCCACAACGCAGCTTCGACGTCATATTGATCTGCTTGTCGGGAGCGCCACCCTTTGCTCGGCCCTC
TATGTGGGGGACTTGTGCGGGTCTGTCTTTCTTGTCGGCCAACTGTTCACCTTCTCCCCCAGGCGCCACT
GGACAACGCAAGACTGCAACTGCTCTATCTACCCCGGCCATATAACGGGTCACCGCATGGCATGGGATAT
GATGATGAACTGGTCCCCTACAACAGCGCTGGTAGTAGCTCAGCTGCTCAGGGTCCCGCAAGCCATCGTG
GATATGATCGCCGGTGCCCACTGGGGAGTCCTAGCGGGCATAGCGTATTTCTCCATGGTAGGGAACTGGG
CGAAGGTCCTGGTAGTGCTGTTGCTGTTCGCCGGCGTCGATGCCAACACCTTCACCACTGGGGGGAGTGC
TGCCAGGACCATGATCGGACTCGTCAGTCTTTTCAGTCCGGGCGCCAAGCAGAATATCCAGCTGATGAAC
ACCAACGGCAGTTGGCACATCAATCGCACGGCCTTGAACTGTAATGCGAGCCTCGACACCGGCTGGGTGG
CGGGGCTCTTCTACCACCACAAATTCAACTCCTCGGGCTGCCCCGAGAGGATGGCCAGCTGCAAACCCCT
TGCCGATTTTGACCAGGGCTGGGGCCCTATCACCTACGCCAACGGAAGCGGCCCTGAACACCGCCCCTAC
TGCTGGCACTACCCCCCAAAGCCCTGTGGTGTCGTGTCAGCGAAGACCGTGTGTGGCCCAGTGTATTGTT
TCACTCCTAGCCCCGTGGTGGTGGGAACGACCAACGTGCTGGGCGACCCTACCTACGGCTGGGGTGATAA
TGATACGGATGTCCTCATCCTTAATAACACCAGGCCACCGTTGGGCAATTGGTTCGGTTGCACCTGGATG
AACTCATCTGGATTTACCAAAGTGTGCGGAGCGCCTCCTTGTGTCATCGGAGGGGTGGGCAACAACACCT
TGCACTGCCCCACTGACTGTTTCCGCAAGCATCCAGAAGCCACATACTCTCGGTGTGGCTCCGGTCCCTG
GATCACGCCCAGGTGCCTGGTCCACTATCCTTATAGGCTTTGGCATTACCCTTGCACCGTCAACTACACC
ATGTTCAAGGTCAGGATGTACGTGGGAGGGGTCGAGCACAGGCTGGAAGCTGCCTGCAACTGGACGCGGG
GCGAGCGTTGTGATCTGGACGACAGGGACAGGTCCGAGCTCAGCCCGCTGCTGCTGTCCACCACACAGTG
GCAGGTCCTTCCGTGCTCCTTCACGACCCTGCCAGCCTTGACCACCGGCCTCATCCACCTCCACCGGAAC
ATCGTGGACGTGCAATATTTGTACGGGGTGGGGTCAAGCATTGTGTCCTGGGCCATCAAGTGGGAATACG
TCATCCTCTTGTTCCTCCTGCTTGCAGACGCGCGCATCTGCTCCTGCTTGTGGATGATGTTACTCATATC
CCAAGCGGAGGCGTAAAAGGGTCAAGACAATTCTGCAGATATCCAGCACAGTGGCGGCCGCTCGAGTCTA
GAGGGCCCGCGGTTCGAAGGTAAGCCTATCCCTAACCCTCTCCTCGGTCTCGATTCTACGCGTACCGGTC
ATCATCACCATCACCATTGAGTTTAAACCCGCTGATCAGCCTCGACTGTGCCTTCTAGTTGCCAGCCATC
TGTTGTTTGCCCCTCCCCCGTGCCTTCCTTGACCCTGGAAGGTGCCACTCCCACTGTCCTTTCCTAATAA
AATGAGGAAATTGCATCGCATTGTCTGAGTAGGTGTCATTCTATTCTGGGGGGTGGGGTGGGGCAGGACA
GCAAGGGGGAGGATTGGGAAGACAATAGCAGGCATGCTGGGGATGCGGTGGGCTCTATGGCTTCTGAGGC
GGAAAGAACCAGCTGGGGCTCTAGGGGGTATCCCC
[124 nt withheld, positions 3116-3239]
C
[91 nt withheld, positions 3241-3331]
A
[49 nt withheld, positions 3333-3381]
CCTTTGACGTTGGAGTCCACGTTCTTT
[37 nt withheld, positions 3409-3445]
ACCCTATCTCGGTCTATTCTTTTGATTTATAAGGGATTTTGCCGATTTCGGCCTATTGGTTAAAAAATGA
GCTGATTTAACAAAAATTTAACGCGAATTAATTCTGTGGAATGTGTGTCAGTTAGGGTGTGGAAAGTCCC
CAGGCTCCCCAGCAGGCAGAAGTATGCAAAGCATGCATCTCAATTAGTCAGCAACCAGGTGTGGAAAGTC
CCCAGGCTCCCCAGCAGGCAGAAGTATGCAAAGCATGCATCTCAATTAGTCAGCAACCATAGTCCCGCCC
CTAACTCCGCCCATCCCGCCCCTAACTCCGCCCAGTTCCGCCCATTCTCCGCCCCATGGCTGACTAATTT
TTTTTATTTATGCAGAGGCCGAGGCCGCCTCTGCCTCTGAGCTATTCCAGAAGTAGTGAGGAGGCTTTTT
TGGAGGCCTAGGCTTTTGCAAAAAGCTCCCGGGAGCTTGTATATCCATTTTCGGATCTGATCAAGAGACA
GGATGAGGATCGTTTCGCATGATTGAACAAGATGGATTGCACGCAGGTTCTCCGGCCGCTTGGGTGGAGA
GGCTATTCGGCTATGACTGGGCACAACAGACAATCGGCTGCTCTGATGCCGCCGTGTTCCGGCTGTCAGC
GCAGGGGCGCCCGGTTCTTTTTGTCAAGACCGACCTGTCCGGTGCCCTGAATGAACTGCAGGACGAGGCA
GCGCGGCTATCGTGGCTGGCCACGACGGGCGTTCCTTGCGCAGCTGTGCTCGACGTTGTCACTGAAGCGG
GAAGGGACTGGCTGCTATTGGGCGAAGTGCCGGGGCAGGATCTCCTGTCATCTCACCTTGCTCCTGCCGA
GAAAGTATCCATCATGGCTGATGCAATGCGGCGGCTGCATACGCTTGATCCGGCTACCTGCCCATTCGAC
CACCAAGCGAAACATCGCATCGAGCGAGCACGTACTCGGATGGAAGCCGGTCTTGTCGATCAGGATGATC
TGGACGAAGAGCATCAGGGGCTCGCGCCAGCCGAACTGTTCGCCAGGCTCAAGGCGCGCATGCCCGACGG
CGAGGATCTCGTCGTGACCCATGGCGATGCCTGCTTGCCGAATATCATGGTGGAAAATGGCCGCTTTTCT
GGATTCATCGACTGTGGCCGGCTGGGTGTGGCGGACCGCTATCAGGACATAGCGTTGGCTACCCGTGATA
TTGCTGAAGAGCTTGGCGGCGAATGGGCTGACCGCTTCCTCGTGCTTTACGGTATCGCCGCTCCCGATTC
GCAGCGCATCGCCTTCTATCGCCTTCTTGACGAGTTCTTCTGAGCGGGACTCTGGGGTTCGCGAAATGAC
CGACCAAGCGACGCCCAACCTGCCATCACGAGATTTCGATTCCACCGCCGCCTTCTATGAAAGGTTGGGC
TTCGGAATCGTTTTCCGGGACGCCGGCTGGATGATCCTCCAGCGCGGGGATCTCATGCTGGAGTTCTTCG
CCCACCCCAACTTGTTTATTGCAGCTTATAATGGTTACAAATAAAGCAATAGCATCACAAATTTCACAAA
TAAAGCATTTTTTTCACTGCATTCTAGTTGTGGTTTGTCCAAACTCATCAATGTATCTTATCATGTCTGT
ATACCGTCGACCTCTAGCTAGAGCTTGGCGTAATCATGGTCATAGCTGTTTCCTGTGTGAAATTGTTATC
CGCTCACAATTCCACACAACATACGAGCCGGAAGCATAAAGTGTAAAGCCTGGGGTGCCTAATGAGTGAG
CTAACTCACATTAATTGCGTTGCGCTCACTGCCCGCTTTCCAGTCGGGAAACCTGTCGTGCCAGCTGCAT
TAATGAATCGGCCAACGCGCGGGGAGAGGCGGTTTGCGTATTGGGCGCTCTTCCGCTTCCTCGCTCACTG
ACTCGCTGCGCTCGGTCGTTCGGCTGCGGCGAGCGGTATCAGCTCACTCAAAGGCGGTAATACGGTTATC
CACAGAATCAGGGGATAACGCAGGAAAGAACATGTGAGCAAAAGGCCAGCAAAAGGCCAGGAACCGTAAA
AAGGCCGCGTTGCTGGCGTTTTTCCATAGGCTCCGCCCCCCTGACGAGCATCACAAAAATCGACGCTCAA
GTCAGAGGTGGCGAAACCCGACAGGACTATAAAGATACCAGGCGTTTCCCCCTGGAAGCTCCCTCGTGCG
CTCTCCTGTTCCGACCCTGCCGCTTACCGGATACCTGTCCGCCTTTCTCCCTTCGGGAAGCGTGGCGCTT
TCTCATAGCTCACGCTGTAGGTATCTCAGTTCGGTGTAGGTCGTTCGCTCCAAGCTGGGCTGTGTGCACG
AACCCCCCGTTCAGCCCGACCGCTGCGCCTTATCCGGTAACTATCGTCTTGAGTCCAACCCGGTAAGACA
CGACTTATCGCCACTGGCAGCAGCCACTGGTAACAGGATTAGCAGAGCGAGGTATGTAGGCGGTGCTACA
GAGTTCTTGAAGTGGTGGCCTAACTACGGCTACACTAGAAGAACAGTATTTGGTATCTGCGCTCTGCTGA
AGCCAGTTACCTTCGGAAAAAGAGTTGGTAGCTCTTGATCCGGCAAACAAACCACCGCTGGTAGCGGTGG
TTTTTTTGTTTGCAAGCAGCAGATTACGCGCAGAAAAAAAGGATCTCAAGAAGATCCTTTGATCTTTTCT
ACGGGGTCTGACGCTCAGTGGAACGAAAACTCACGTTAAGGGATTTTGGTCATGAGATTATCAAAAAGGA
TCTTCACCTAGATCCTTTTAAATTAAAAATGAAGTTTTAAATCAATCTAAAGTATATATGAGTAAACTTG
GTCTGACAGTTACCAATGCTTAATCAGTGAGGCACCTATCTCAGCGATCTGTCTATTTCGTTCATCCATA
GTTGCCTGACTCCCCGTCGTGTAGATAACTACGATACGGGAGGGCTTACCATCTGGCCCCAGTGCTGCAA
TGATACCGCGAGACCCACGCTCACCGGCTCCAGATTTATCAGCAATAAACCAGCCAGCCGGAAGGGCCGA
GCGCAGAAGTGGTCCTGCAACTTTATCCGCCTCCATCCAGTCTATTAATTGTTGCCGGGAAGCTAGAGTA
AGTAGTTCGCCAGTTAATAGTTTGCGCAACGTTGTTGCCATTGCTACAGGCATCGTGGTGTCACGCTCGT
CGTTTGGTATGGCTTCATTCAGCTCCGGTTCCCAACGATCAAGGCGAGTTACATGATCCCCCATGTTGTG
CAAAAAAGCGGTTAGCTCCTTCGGTCCTCCGATCGTTGTCAGAAGTAAGTTGGCCGCAGTGTTATCACTC
ATGGTTATGGCAGCACTGCATAATTCTCTTACTGTCATGCCATCCGTAAGATGCTTTTCTGTGACTGGTG
AGTACTCAACCAAGTCATTCTGAGAATAGTGTATGCGGCGACCGAGTTGCTCTTGCCCGGCGTCAATACG
GGATAATACCGCGCCACATAGCAGAACTTTAAAAGTGCTCATCATTGGAAAACGTTCTTCGGGGCGAAAA
CTCTCAAGGATCTTACCGCTGTTGAGATCCAGTTCGATGTAACCCACTCGTGCACCCAACTGATCTTCAG
CATCTTTTACTTTCACCAGCGTTTCTGGGTGAGCAAAAACAGGAAGGCAAAATGCCGCAAAAAAGGGAAT
AAGGGCGACACGGAAATGTTGAATACTCATACTCTTCCTTTTTCAATATTATTGAAGCATTTATCAGGGT
TATTGTCTCATGAGCGGATACATATTTGAATGTATTTAGAAAAATAAACAAATAGGGGTTCCGCGCACAT
TTCCCCGAAAAGTGCCACCTGA
Features (pLannotate 1.2.2; 21 found; start..end, strand, type, name):
     32..84      -  misc_feature   bom (fragment): basis of mobility region from pBR322
    239..618     +  enhancer       CMV enhancer: human cytomegalovirus immediate early enhancer
    619..822     +  promoter       CMV promoter: human cytomegalovirus (CMV) immediate early promoter
    818..851     +  LTR            5' LTR (truncated) (fragment): truncated 5' long terminal repeat (LTR) from HIV-1
    867..885     +  promoter       T7 promoter: promoter for bacteriophage T7 RNA polymerase
    946..2673    +  CDS            POLG_HCVGL (fragment): Experimental evidence at protein level: Swiss-Prot protein existence level 1. [Protease NS2]: Cysteine protease required for the proteolytic auto-cleavage between the non-structural proteins NS2 and NS3 (By similarity). The N-terminus of NS3 is required for the function of NS2 protease (active region NS2-3) (By similarity). Promotes the initiation of viral particle assembly by mediating the interaction between structural and non-structural proteins (By similarity). From Hepatitis C virus (isolate Glasgow) (HCV).
   2749..2790    +  CDS            V5 tag: epitope tag from simian virus 5
   2846..3070    +  polyA_signal   bGH poly(A) signal: bovine growth hormone polyadenylation signal
   3074..3095    +  promoter       SV40 promoter (fragment): SV40 enhancer and early promoter
   3116..3544    +  rep_origin     f1 ori (sequence partly withheld): f1 bacteriophage origin of replication; arrow indicates direction of (+) strand synthesis
   3558..3887    +  promoter       SV40 promoter: SV40 enhancer and early promoter
   3954..4745    +  CDS            neo: KKA2_KLEPN - Also known as kan, nptII. Experimental evidence at protein level: Swiss-Prot protein existence level 1. Resistance to kanamycin, neomycin, paromomycin, ribostamycin, butirosin and gentamicin B. From Klebsiella pneumoniae.
   4771..4929    +  CDS            ble (fragment): BLE_KLEPN - Experimental evidence at protein level: Swiss-Prot protein existence level 1. Binding protein with a strong affinity to the bleomycin family of antibiotics. Binds to CL990; an antimitotic-antibiotic compound. From Klebsiella pneumoniae.
   4924..5045    +  polyA_signal   SV40 poly(A) signal: SV40 polyadenylation signal
   5118..5134    -  protein_bind   lac operator: The lac repressor binds to the lac operator to inhibit transcription in E. coli. This inhibition can be relieved by adding lactose or isopropyl-β-D-thiogalactopyranoside (IPTG). lac repressor encoded by lacI
   5142..5172    -  promoter       lac promoter: promoter for the E. coli lac operon
   5187..5208    -  protein_bind   CAP binding site: CAP binding activates transcription in the presence of cAMP. E. coli catabolite activator protein
   5221..5313    -  CDS            lacI (fragment): lac repressor; lacI; The lac repressor binds to the lac operator to inhibit transcription in E. coli. This inhibition can be relieved by adding lactose or isopropyl-β-D-thiogalactopyranoside (IPTG).
   5496..6084    -  rep_origin     ori: high-copy-number ColE1/pMB1/pBR322/pUC origin of replication
   6255..7115    -  CDS            AmpR: β-lactamase; bla; confers resistance to ampicillin, carbenicillin, and related antibiotics
   7116..7220    -  promoter       AmpR promoter: bla
