[The description below was written by a language model from this plasmid's Addgene catalogue record and pLannotate feature annotations shown in this document.]
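Description:
UKNP1.2.5 is a mammalian expression plasmid built on the Invitrogen pcDNA3.1 V5-His TOPO backbone. It carries a patient-derived hepatitis C virus E1E2 envelope glycoprotein cassette. The name follows the United Kingdom Nottingham Panel convention of genotype, patient number and clone number, so this is clone 5 from patient 2 of genotype 1. The insert of about 1.7 kb was amplified from patient serum and introduced by TOPO cloning. The automated annotation matches it to a fragment of the HCV polyprotein. The functional text attached to that hit concerns the NS2 protease and simply comes from the whole-polyprotein reference entry, not from the insert itself, which the catalogue identifies as E1E2.

Transcription in mammalian cells is driven by the human CMV immediate-early enhancer and promoter and terminated by the bovine growth hormone polyadenylation signal. A T7 promoter lies just upstream of the insert and serves as a sequencing primer site. A V5 epitope tag from the backbone sits downstream of the coding region, but the record does not say whether it is fused in frame or excluded by a stop codon. A separate SV40 promoter–neo–SV40 poly(A) cassette allows G418 selection of stable transfectants. In E. coli the plasmid is maintained by a high-copy ColE1/pUC-type origin with ampicillin resistance, and an f1 origin is also present. The short HIV-1 LTR, ble and lacI fragment calls look like incidental backbone matches.

The depositor and repository sequences, about 7.25 kb each, differ by a single nucleotide in length and have the same feature layout. The plasmid belongs to a diverse panel of HCV glycoproteins assembled for vaccine research and for assessing sensitivity or resistance to neutralizing monoclonal antibodies.
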