Addgene plasmid #97360: UKNP1.2.5
Purpose: Expression of HCV E1E2 genes cloned from patient serum. United Kingdom Nottingham Panel x.xx.xx (genotype.patient number.clone number)
Depositing lab: Jonathan Ball. Publication: A Diverse Panel of Hepatitis C Virus Glycoproteins for Use in Vaccine Research Reveals Extremes of Monoclonal Antibody Neutralization Resistance. Urbanowicz RA, McClure CP, Brown RJ, Tsoleridis T, Persson MA, Krey T, Irving WL, Ball JK, Tarr AW. J Virol. 2015 Dec 23;90(7):3288-301. doi: 10.1128/JVI.02700-15. PubMed 26699643.
Backbone
  Vector backbone: pcDNA3.1_V5-His_Topo
  Backbone manufacturer: Invitrogen
  Vector type: Mammalian Expression
Growth in bacteria
  Bacterial resistance: Ampicillin, 100 μg/mL
  Growth temperature: 37°C
  Growth strain: DH5alpha
  Copy number: High Copy
Gene/Insert
  Gene/Insert name: HCV E1E2 (alt name: UKNP1.2.5)
  Species: Hepatitis C virus
  Insert size (bp): 1734
  GenBank ID: KU285156.1
  Cloning method: TOPO Cloning
  Sequencing primers: 5′ T7F; 3′ bGHR
Terms and licenses: Academic/Nonprofit Terms; Industry Terms: Not Available to Industry
How to cite: UKNP1.2.5 was a gift from Jonathan Ball (Addgene plasmid # 97360 ; http://n2t.net/addgene:97360 ; RRID:Addgene_97360)
